Addgene plasmid #211443: pcDNA3-C17orf53_1-241-mCer
Purpose: mammalian expression of the N-terminal amino acids 1-241 of human C17orf53 C-terminally fused to mCerulean
Depositing lab: Helmut Pospiech. Depositing organization: Leibniz Institute on Aging - Fritz Lipmann Institute (FLI).
Backbone
  Vector backbone: pcDNA3-mCer
  Vector type: Mammalian Expression
Growth in bacteria
  Bacterial resistance: Ampicillin, 100 μg/mL
  Growth temperature: 37°C
  Growth strain: DH5alpha
  Copy number: High Copy
Gene/Insert
  Gene/Insert name: C17orf53 (alt names: HROB; MCM8IP)
  Species: H. sapiens (human)
  Mutation: Deletion of aa 242-646
  Entrez Gene: HROB (a.k.a. C17orf53, MCM8IP)
  Tag / fusion protein: mCerulean (C terminal on insert)
  Cloning method: Restriction Enzyme; 5′ cloning site EcoRI (not destroyed); 3′ cloning site XhoI (not destroyed)
Terms and licenses: Academic/Nonprofit Terms; Industry Terms: Not Available to Industry
Depositor comments: generated by Sheikh Anika Rahman (Leibniz Institute on Aging - Fritz Lipmann Institute, D-07745 Jena, Germany)
How to cite: pcDNA3-C17orf53_1-241-mCer was a gift from Helmut Pospiech (Addgene plasmid # 211443 ; http://n2t.net/addgene:211443 ; RRID:Addgene_211443)
