[The description below was written by a language model from this plasmid's Addgene catalogue record and pLannotate feature annotations shown in this document.]
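Description:
pcDNA3-C17orf53_1-241-mCer is a 6,877 bp mammalian expression plasmid built on a pcDNA3-mCer backbone. It is propagated in E. coli through a high-copy ColE1/pUC-type origin and selected with ampicillin via the β-lactamase gene and its own promoter. An f1 origin is also present, which in principle allows single-stranded DNA production. For selection in mammalian cells the backbone carries a neomycin phosphotransferase gene driven by the SV40 enhancer/early promoter and terminated by an SV40 polyadenylation signal, the usual arrangement for G418 selection of stable transfectants. The short bom, HIV-1 LTR, ble, lacI and lac promoter/operator hits in the automated annotation are fragments and appear to be backbone remnants rather than functional parts of the design.

The payload is a truncated human C17orf53 (also called HROB or MCM8IP) encoding only the N-terminal residues 1-241, with amino acids 242-646 deleted. It was cloned between EcoRI and XhoI sites, both retained, and is fused at its C terminus to mCerulean, a monomeric, mammalian codon-optimised cyan fluorescent protein. Expression is driven by the human cytomegalovirus immediate-early enhancer and promoter and terminated by the bovine growth hormone polyadenylation signal. T7 and SP6 promoters flank the fusion cassette and can serve for in vitro transcription or as sequencing primer sites.

HROB is annotated as a DNA-binding protein that recruits the MCM8-MCM9 helicase complex to sites of DNA damage during homologous recombination. The stated purpose is simply mammalian expression of this fluorescently tagged N-terminal fragment. Such a construct would suit localisation or domain-mapping studies, although the record does not describe specific experiments.
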