Features (pLannotate 1.2.2; 22 found; start..end, strand, type, name):
     40..92      -  misc_feature   bom (fragment): basis of mobility region from pBR322
    247..626     +  enhancer       CMV enhancer: human cytomegalovirus immediate early enhancer
    627..830     +  promoter       CMV promoter: human cytomegalovirus (CMV) immediate early promoter
    826..859     +  LTR            5' LTR (truncated) (fragment): truncated 5' long terminal repeat (LTR) from HIV-1
    875..893     +  promoter       T7 promoter: promoter for bacteriophage T7 RNA polymerase
    957..1679    +  CDS            HROB (fragment): HROB_HUMAN - Also known as C17orf53. Experimental evidence at protein level: Swiss-Prot protein existence level 1. DNA-binding protein involved in homologous recombination that acts by recruiting the MCM8-MCM9 helicase complex to sites of DNA damage to promote DNA repair synthesis. From Homo sapiens (Human).
   1713..2432    +  CDS            mCerulean: enhanced monomeric variant of CFP (Rizzo et al., 2004) mammalian codon-optimized
   2442..2460    -  promoter       SP6 promoter: promoter for bacteriophage SP6 RNA polymerase
   2486..2710    +  polyA_signal   bGH poly(A) signal: bovine growth hormone polyadenylation signal
   2714..2735    +  promoter       SV40 promoter (fragment): SV40 enhancer and early promoter
   2756..3184    +  rep_origin     f1 ori (sequence partly withheld): f1 bacteriophage origin of replication; arrow indicates direction of (+) strand synthesis
   3198..3527    +  promoter       SV40 promoter: SV40 enhancer and early promoter
   3594..4385    +  CDS            neo: KKA2_KLEPN - Also known as kan, nptII. Experimental evidence at protein level: Swiss-Prot protein existence level 1. Resistance to kanamycin, neomycin, paromomycin, ribostamycin, butirosin and gentamicin B. From Klebsiella pneumoniae.
   4409..4567    +  CDS            ble (fragment): BLE_KLEPN - Experimental evidence at protein level: Swiss-Prot protein existence level 1. Binding protein with a strong affinity to the bleomycin family of antibiotics. Binds to CL990; an antimitotic-antibiotic compound. From Klebsiella pneumoniae.
   4562..4683    +  polyA_signal   SV40 poly(A) signal: SV40 polyadenylation signal
   4756..4772    -  protein_bind   lac operator: The lac repressor binds to the lac operator to inhibit transcription in E. coli. This inhibition can be relieved by adding lactose or isopropyl-β-D-thiogalactopyranoside (IPTG). lac repressor encoded by lacI
   4780..4810    -  promoter       lac promoter: promoter for the E. coli lac operon
   4825..4846    -  protein_bind   CAP binding site: CAP binding activates transcription in the presence of cAMP. E. coli catabolite activator protein
   4859..4951    -  CDS            lacI (fragment): lac repressor; lacI; The lac repressor binds to the lac operator to inhibit transcription in E. coli. This inhibition can be relieved by adding lactose or isopropyl-β-D-thiogalactopyranoside (IPTG).
   5134..5722    -  rep_origin     ori: high-copy-number ColE1/pMB1/pBR322/pUC origin of replication
   5893..6753    -  CDS            AmpR: β-lactamase; bla; confers resistance to ampicillin, carbenicillin, and related antibiotics
   6754..6858    -  promoter       AmpR promoter: bla
>Addgene plasmid #211443 | pcDNA3-C17orf53_1-241-mCer | addgene full sequence | sequence record 419423 | Addgene NGS Result
CCACCTGACGTCGACGGATCGGGAGATCTCCCGATCCCCTATGGTGCACTCTCAGTACAATCTGCTCTGA
TGCCGCATAGTTAAGCCAGTATCTGCTCCCTGCTTGTGTGTTGGAGGTCGCTGAGTAGTGCGCGAGCAAA
ATTTAAGCTACAACAAGGCAAGGCTTGACCGACAATTGCATGAAGAATCTGCTTAGGGTTAGGCGTTTTG
CGCTGCTTCGCGATGTACGGGCCAGATATACGCGTTGACATTGATTATTGACTAGTTATTAATAGTAATC
AATTACGGGGTCATTAGTTCATAGCCCATATATGGAGTTCCGCGTTACATAACTTACGGTAAATGGCCCG
CCTGGCTGACCGCCCAACGACCCCCGCCCATTGACGTCAATAATGACGTATGTTCCCATAGTAACGCCAA
TAGGGACTTTCCATTGACGTCAATGGGTGGAGTATTTACGGTAAACTGCCCACTTGGCAGTACATCAAGT
GTATCATATGCCAAGTACGCCCCCTATTGACGTCAATGACGGTAAATGGCCCGCCTGGCATTATGCCCAG
TACATGACCTTATGGGACTTTCCTACTTGGCAGTACATCTACGTATTAGTCATCGCTATTACCATGGTGA
TGCGGTTTTGGCAGTACATCAATGGGCGTGGATAGCGGTTTGACTCACGGGGATTTCCAAGTCTCCACCC
CATTGACGTCAATGGGAGTTTGTTTTGGCACCAAAATCAACGGGACTTTCCAAAATGTCGTAACAACTCC
GCCCCATTGACGCAAATGGGCGGTAGGCGTGTACGGTGGGAGGTCTATATAAGCAGAGCTCTCTGGCTAA
CTAGAGAACCCACTGCTTACTGGCTTATCGAAATTAATACGACTCACTATAGGGAGACCCAAGCTTGGTA
CCGAGCTCGGATCCACTAGTAACGGCCGCCAGTGTGCTGGAATTCTATGGCGTGCAGTTTGCAGAAGCTG
TTTGCTGTGGAAGAGGAGTTTGAAGATGAGGATTTCTTGTCTGCTGTGGAGGATGCAGAGAACCGGTTTA
CTGGCTCACTGCCTGTGAATGCTGGGCGCCTGAGACCTGTCTCTTCTAGGCCACAGGAGACTGTGCAGGC
ACAGTCCTCCAGGCTGCTGCTGTTACACCCCACTGCTCCCTCAGAGGCTTTGGGCCTGCCAGACTTGGAC
CTCTGCCTCCCTGCCTCCAGCACGCCCAGTGCTGACAGCCGTCCATCATGCATAGGAGCAGCTCCCCTAA
GGCCTGTCTCTACTTCCAGCAGCTGGATTGGCAATCAGAGAAGAGTGACAGTGACAGAAGTGCTCAGAGA
GACAGCAAGACCTCAGTCCTCAGCCTTACACCCCCTACTCACCTTTGAGAGCCAACAGCAGCAAGTTGGT
GGCTTTGAGGGGCCTGAACAAGACGAATTTGATAAAGTCCTGGCAAGCATGGAGTTGGAGGAGCCTGGCA
TGGAGCTGGAATGTGGAGTCAGCAGTGAGGCCATACCAATCCTGCCTGCCCAGCAGCGGGAGGGTTCAGT
ATTGGCTAAAAAAGCCCGGGTAGTTGATCTGAGTGGATCTTGCCAGAAGGGGCCTGTGCCTGCCATCCAC
AAAGCGGGTATCATGTCCGCCCAGGATGAGTCTCTAGATCCTGTCATCCAATGTAGGACTCCACGACCCC
TCGAGCATGCATCTAGAAGATCCATCGCCACCATGGTGAGCAAGGGCGAGGAGCTGTTCACCGGGGTGGT
GCCCATCCTGGTCGAGCTGGACGGCGACGTAAACGGCCACAAGTTCAGCGTGTCCGGCGAGGGCGAGGGC
GATGCCACCTACGGCAAGCTGACCCTGAAGTTCATCTGCACCACCGGCAAGCTGCCCGTGCCCTGGCCCA
CCCTCGTGACCACCCTGACCTGGGGCGTGCAGTGCTTCGCCCGCTACCCCGACCACATGAAGCAGCACGA
CTTCTTCAAGTCCGCCATGCCCGAAGGCTACGTCCAGGAGCGCACCATCTTCTTCAAGGACGACGGCAAC
TACAAGACCCGCGCCGAGGTGAAGTTCGAGGGCGACACCCTGGTGAACCGCATCGAGCTGAAGGGCATCG
ACTTCAAGGAGGACGGCAACATCCTGGGGCACAAGCTGGAGTACAACGCCATCAGCGACAACGTCTATAT
CACCGCCGACAAGCAGAAGAACGGCATCAAGGCCAACTTCAAGATCCGCCACAACATCGAGGACGGCAGC
GTGCAGCTCGCCGACCACTACCAGCAGAACACCCCCATCGGCGACGGCCCCGTGCTGCTGCCCGACAACC
ACTACCTGAGCACCCAGTCCAAGCTGAGCAAAGACCCCAACGAGAAGCGCGATCACATGGTCCTGCTGGA
GTTCGTGACCGCCGCCGGGATCACTCTCGGCATGGACGAGCTGTACAAGTAAGGGCCCTATTCTATAGTG
TCACCTAAATGCTAGAGCTCGCTGATCAGCCTCGACTGTGCCTTCTAGTTGCCAGCCATCTGTTGTTTGC
CCCTCCCCCGTGCCTTCCTTGACCCTGGAAGGTGCCACTCCCACTGTCCTTTCCTAATAAAATGAGGAAA
TTGCATCGCATTGTCTGAGTAGGTGTCATTCTATTCTGGGGGGTGGGGTGGGGCAGGACAGCAAGGGGGA
GGATTGGGAAGACAATAGCAGGCATGCTGGGGATGCGGTGGGCTCTATGGCTTCTGAGGCGGAAAGAACC
AGCTGGGGCTCTAGGGGGTATCCCC
[124 nt withheld, positions 2756-2879]
C
[91 nt withheld, positions 2881-2971]
A
[49 nt withheld, positions 2973-3021]
CCTTTGACGTTGGAGTCCACGTTCTTT
[37 nt withheld, positions 3049-3085]
ACCCTATCTCGGTCTATTCTTTTGATTTATAAGGGATTTTGCCGATTTCGGCCTATTGGTTAAAAAATGA
GCTGATTTAACAAAAATTTAACGCGAATTAATTCTGTGGAATGTGTGTCAGTTAGGGTGTGGAAAGTCCC
CAGGCTCCCCAGCAGGCAGAAGTATGCAAAGCATGCATCTCAATTAGTCAGCAACCAGGTGTGGAAAGTC
CCCAGGCTCCCCAGCAGGCAGAAGTATGCAAAGCATGCATCTCAATTAGTCAGCAACCATAGTCCCGCCC
CTAACTCCGCCCATCCCGCCCCTAACTCCGCCCAGTTCCGCCCATTCTCCGCCCCATGGCTGACTAATTT
TTTTTATTTATGCAGAGGCCGAGGCCGCCTCTGCCTCTGAGCTATTCCAGAAGTAGTGAGGAGGCTTTTT
TGGAGGCCTAGGCTTTTGCAAAAAGCTCCCGGGAGCTTGTATATCCATTTTCGGATCTGATCAAGAGACA
GGATGAGGATCGTTTCGCATGATTGAACAAGATGGATTGCACGCAGGTTCTCCGGCCGCTTGGGTGGAGA
GGCTATTCGGCTATGACTGGGCACAACAGACAATCGGCTGCTCTGATGCCGCCGTGTTCCGGCTGTCAGC
GCAGGGGCGCCCGGTTCTTTTTGTCAAGACCGACCTGTCCGGTGCCCTGAATGAACTGCAGGACGAGGCA
GCGCGGCTATCGTGGCTGGCCACGACGGGCGTTCCTTGCGCAGCTGTGCTCGACGTTGTCACTGAAGCGG
GAAGGGACTGGCTGCTATTGGGCGAAGTGCCGGGGCAGGATCTCCTGTCATCTCACCTTGCTCCTGCCGA
GAAAGTATCCATCATGGCTGATGCAATGCGGCGGCTGCATACGCTTGATCCGGCTACCTGCCCATTCGAC
CACCAAGCGAAACATCGCATCGAGCGAGCACGTACTCGGATGGAAGCCGGTCTTGTCGATCAGGATGATC
TGGACGAAGAGCATCAGGGGCTCGCGCCAGCCGAACTGTTCGCCAGGCTCAAGGCGCGCATGCCCGACGG
CGAGGATCTCGTCGTGACCCATGGCGATGCCTGCTTGCCGAATATCATGGTGGAAAATGGCCGCTTTTCT
GGATTCATCGACTGTGGCCGGCTGGGTGTGGCGGACCGCTATCAGGACATAGCGTTGGCTACCCGTGATA
TTGCTGAAGAGCTTGGCGGCGAATGGGCTGACCGCTTCCTCGTGCTTTACGGTATCGCCGCTCCCGATTC
GCAGCGCATCGCCTTCTATCGCCTTCTTGACGAGTTCTTCTGAGCGGGACTCTGGGGTTCGAAATGACCG
ACCAAGCGACGCCCAACCTGCCATCACGAGATTTCGATTCCACCGCCGCCTTCTATGAAAGGTTGGGCTT
CGGAATCGTTTTCCGGGACGCCGGCTGGATGATCCTCCAGCGCGGGGATCTCATGCTGGAGTTCTTCGCC
CACCCCAACTTGTTTATTGCAGCTTATAATGGTTACAAATAAAGCAATAGCATCACAAATTTCACAAATA
AAGCATTTTTTTCACTGCATTCTAGTTGTGGTTTGTCCAAACTCATCAATGTATCTTATCATGTCTGTAT
ACCGTCGACCTCTAGCTAGAGCTTGGCGTAATCATGGTCATAGCTGTTTCCTGTGTGAAATTGTTATCCG
CTCACAATTCCACACAACATACGAGCCGGAAGCATAAAGTGTAAAGCCTGGGGTGCCTAATGAGTGAGCT
AACTCACATTAATTGCGTTGCGCTCACTGCCCGCTTTCCAGTCGGGAAACCTGTCGTGCCAGCTGCATTA
ATGAATCGGCCAACGCGCGGGGAGAGGCGGTTTGCGTATTGGGCGCTCTTCCGCTTCCTCGCTCACTGAC
TCGCTGCGCTCGGTCGTTCGGCTGCGGCGAGCGGTATCAGCTCACTCAAAGGCGGTAATACGGTTATCCA
CAGAATCAGGGGATAACGCAGGAAAGAACATGTGAGCAAAAGGCCAGCAAAAGGCCAGGAACCGTAAAAA
GGCCGCGTTGCTGGCGTTTTTCCATAGGCTCCGCCCCCCTGACGAGCATCACAAAAATCGACGCTCAAGT
CAGAGGTGGCGAAACCCGACAGGACTATAAAGATACCAGGCGTTTCCCCCTGGAAGCTCCCTCGTGCGCT
CTCCTGTTCCGACCCTGCCGCTTACCGGATACCTGTCCGCCTTTCTCCCTTCGGGAAGCGTGGCGCTTTC
TCATAGCTCACGCTGTAGGTATCTCAGTTCGGTGTAGGTCGTTCGCTCCAAGCTGGGCTGTGTGCACGAA
CCCCCCGTTCAGCCCGACCGCTGCGCCTTATCCGGTAACTATCGTCTTGAGTCCAACCCGGTAAGACACG
ACTTATCGCCACTGGCAGCAGCCACTGGTAACAGGATTAGCAGAGCGAGGTATGTAGGCGGTGCTACAGA
GTTCTTGAAGTGGTGGCCTAACTACGGCTACACTAGAAGAACAGTATTTGGTATCTGCGCTCTGCTGAAG
CCAGTTACCTTCGGAAAAAGAGTTGGTAGCTCTTGATCCGGCAAACAAACCACCGCTGGTAGCGGTGGTT
TTTTTGTTTGCAAGCAGCAGATTACGCGCAGAAAAAAAGGATCTCAAGAAGATCCTTTGATCTTTTCTAC
GGGGTCTGACGCTCAGTGGAACGAAAACTCACGTTAAGGGATTTTGGTCATGAGATTATCAAAAAGGATC
TTCACCTAGATCCTTTTAAATTAAAAATGAAGTTTTAAATCAATCTAAAGTATATATGAGTAAACTTGGT
CTGACAGTTACCAATGCTTAATCAGTGAGGCACCTATCTCAGCGATCTGTCTATTTCGTTCATCCATAGT
TGCCTGACTCCCCGTCGTGTAGATAACTACGATACGGGAGGGCTTACCATCTGGCCCCAGTGCTGCAATG
ATACCGCGAGACCCACGCTCACCGGCTCCAGATTTATCAGCAATAAACCAGCCAGCCGGAAGGGCCGAGC
GCAGAAGTGGTCCTGCAACTTTATCCGCCTCCATCCAGTCTATTAATTGTTGCCGGGAAGCTAGAGTAAG
TAGTTCGCCAGTTAATAGTTTGCGCAACGTTGTTGCCATTGCTACAGGCATCGTGGTGTCACGCTCGTCG
TTTGGTATGGCTTCATTCAGCTCCGGTTCCCAACGATCAAGGCGAGTTACATGATCCCCCATGTTGTGCA
AAAAAGCGGTTAGCTCCTTCGGTCCTCCGATCGTTGTCAGAAGTAAGTTGGCCGCAGTGTTATCACTCAT
GGTTATGGCAGCACTGCATAATTCTCTTACTGTCATGCCATCCGTAAGATGCTTTTCTGTGACTGGTGAG
TACTCAACCAAGTCATTCTGAGAATAGTGTATGCGGCGACCGAGTTGCTCTTGCCCGGCGTCAATACGGG
ATAATACCGCGCCACATAGCAGAACTTTAAAAGTGCTCATCATTGGAAAACGTTCTTCGGGGCGAAAACT
CTCAAGGATCTTACCGCTGTTGAGATCCAGTTCGATGTAACCCACTCGTGCACCCAACTGATCTTCAGCA
TCTTTTACTTTCACCAGCGTTTCTGGGTGAGCAAAAACAGGAAGGCAAAATGCCGCAAAAAAGGGAATAA
GGGCGACACGGAAATGTTGAATACTCATACTCTTCCTTTTTCAATATTATTGAAGCATTTATCAGGGTTA
TTGTCTCATGAGCGGATACATATTTGAATGTATTTAGAAAAATAAACAAATAGGGGTTCCGCGCACATTT
CCCCGAAAAGTG
